>Addgene plasmid #38999 | PBRM1 | depositor partial sequence | sequence record 49057 | PBRM1 sequence 387 bps
ATGAGCGGCATTAGCCCGAAAAAAAGCAAATATATGACCCCGATGCAGCAGAAACTGAACGAAGTGTATG
AAGCGGTGAAAAACTATACCGATAAACGCGGTCGCCGTCTGAGCGCCATTTTTCTGCGCCTGCCGAGCCG
CAGCGAACTGCCGGATTATTATCTGACCATTAAAAAACCGATGGATATGGAAAAAATTCGCAGCCACATG
ATGGCGAATAAATATCAGGATATTGATAGCATGGTTGAAGATTTTGTTATGATGTTCAATAACGCGTGCA
CCTATAACGAACCGGAAAGCCTGATCTATAAAGATGCGCTGGTGCTGCATAAAGTGCTGCTGGAAACCCG
CCGCGATCTGGAAGGCGATTGACAGTAAAGGTGGATA
