>Addgene plasmid #38999 | PBRM1 | addgene partial sequence | sequence record 52909 | T7 5'-TAATACGACTCACTATAGGG-3'
TTACTTTAAGAAGGAGATATACATATGCACCATCATCATCATCATTCTTCTGGTGTAGATCTGGGTACCG
AGAACCTGTACTTCCAATCCATGAGCGGCATTAGCCCGAAAAAAAGCAAATATATGACCCCGATGCAGCA
GAAACTGAACGAAGTGTATGAAGCGGTGAAAAACTATACCGATAAACGCGGTCGCCGTCTGAGCGCCATT
TTTCTGCGCCTGCCGAGCCGCAGCGAACTGCCGGATTATTATCTGACCATTAAAAAACCGATGGATATGG
AAAAAATTCGCAGCCACATGATGGCGAATAAATATCAGGATATTGATAGCATGGTTGAAGATTTTGTTAT
GATGTTCAATAACGCGTGCACCTATAACGAACCGGAAAGCCTGATCTATAAAGATGCGCTGGTGCTGCAT
AAAGTGCTGCTGGAAACCCGCCGCGATCTGGAAGGCGATTGACAGTAAAGGTGGATACGGATCCGAATTC
GAGCTCCGTCGACAAGCTTGCGGCCGCACTCGAGCACCACCACCACCACCACTGAGATCCGGCTGCTAAC
AAAGCCCGAAAGGAAGCTGAGTTGGCTGCTGCCACCGCTGAGCAATAACTAGCATAACCCCTTGGGGCCT
CTAAACGGGTCTTGAGGGGTTTTTTGCTGAAAGGAGGAACTATATCCGGATTGGCGAATGGG
[124 nt withheld, positions 693-816]
CGCC
