[The description below was written by a language model from this plasmid's Addgene catalogue record.]
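Description:
PBRM1 is a bacterial expression plasmid built on the pNIC28-Bsa4 backbone from the SGC, designed to produce a fragment of human polybromo 1 (PBRM1, also known as BAF180 or PB1) in E. coli for structural studies. It is maintained as a low-copy plasmid under kanamycin selection. The record does not list the origin of replication or give a feature table, so the regulatory elements are not explicitly documented. However, the use of T7 and T7-terminator sequencing primers indicates that the insert sits between a T7 promoter and a T7 terminator, an arrangement that normally relies on a host strain supplying T7 RNA polymerase for expression.

The insert is a 387 bp, codon-optimized segment referenced to polybromo 1 isoform a, introduced by ligation-independent cloning. At this size it encodes only a small portion of the protein rather than the full open reading frame, which the record itself flags as a possibility. Which residues or domain it covers is not stated, although the entry is linked to a deposited crystal structure. The fragment is fused at its N terminus to a His tag followed by a TEV protease cleavage site, allowing capture of the recombinant protein by immobilized metal affinity chromatography and subsequent removal of the tag to leave a near-native polypeptide. The stated purpose is bacterial expression for structure determination, and the construct would be equally suited to producing purified protein fragment for biochemical or biophysical work.
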