Addgene plasmid #38999: PBRM1
Purpose: Bacterial expression for structure determination; may not be full ORF
Depositing lab: Nicola Burgess-Brown. Depositing organization: University of Oxford.
Backbone
  Vector backbone: pNIC28-Bsa4
  Backbone manufacturer: SGC
  Vector type: Bacterial Expression
Growth in bacteria
  Bacterial resistance: Kanamycin, 50 μg/mL
  Growth temperature: 37°C
  Growth strain: Mach1
  Copy number: Low Copy
Gene/Insert
  Gene/Insert name: PBRM1 (alt names: polybromo 1 [isoform a]; PDB:3G0J)
  Species: H. sapiens (human)
  Insert size (bp): 387
  Mutation: codon-optimized
  GenBank ID: NM_018313.4 polybromo 1 [isoform a]
  Entrez Gene: PBRM1 (a.k.a. BAF180, PB1, RCC, SMARCH1)
  Tag / fusion protein: His Tev (N terminal on insert)
  Cloning method: Ligation Independent Cloning
  Sequencing primers: 5′ T7; 3′ T7-term
Terms and licenses: Academic/Nonprofit Terms; Industry Terms: Not Available to Industry
How to cite: PBRM1 was a gift from Nicola Burgess-Brown (Addgene plasmid # 38999 ; http://n2t.net/addgene:38999 ; RRID:Addgene_38999)
